Addgene plasmid #109932: pHH0103_PCMT1_PCMT
Purpose: Protein expression and purification of PCMT1_PCMT
Depositing lab: Sachdev Sidhu. Depositing organization: University of Toronto. Publication: Large-scale survey and database of high affinity ligands for peptide recognition modules. Teyra J, Kelil A, Jain S, Helmy M, Jajodia R, Hooda Y, Gu J, D'Cruz AA, Nicholson SE, Min J, Sudol M, Kim PM, Bader GD, Sidhu SS. Mol Syst Biol. 2020 Dec;16(12):e9310. doi: 10.15252/msb.20199310. PubMed 33438817.
Backbone
  Vector backbone: pHH0103
  Vector type: Bacterial Expression
Growth in bacteria
  Bacterial resistance: Ampicillin, 100 μg/mL
  Growth temperature: 37°C
  Growth strain: DH5alpha
  Copy number: Low Copy
Gene/Insert
  Gene/Insert name: PCMT1_PCMT
  Species: H. sapiens (human)
  Cloning method: Restriction Enzyme; 5′ cloning site Sfi1 (unknown if destroyed); 3′ cloning site Not1 (unknown if destroyed)
Terms and licenses: Academic/Nonprofit Terms; Industry Terms: Not Available to Industry
How to cite: pHH0103_PCMT1_PCMT was a gift from Sachdev Sidhu (Addgene plasmid # 109932 ; http://n2t.net/addgene:109932 ; RRID:Addgene_109932)
