[The description below was written by a language model from this plasmid's Addgene catalogue record and pLannotate feature annotations shown in this document.]
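Description:
pHH0103_PCMT1_PCMT is a bacterial expression plasmid of about 7.4 kb, built on the pHH0103 backbone, for producing and purifying a human PCMT1 domain in E. coli. PCMT1 is protein-L-isoaspartate O-methyltransferase, an enzyme that methyl-esterifies damaged aspartyl residues as part of protein repair or turnover. The plasmid replicates from a ColE1/pMB1-type origin with an adjacent pBR322 bom region and is selected with ampicillin through the β-lactamase gene. The catalogue lists it as low copy. An f1 origin is also present, sitting between two annotated fragments of rop, which suggests it interrupts that gene.

Expression is driven by the strong hybrid tac promoter followed by a lac operator. A lacI gene under the lacIq promoter on the same plasmid supplies abundant repressor, so transcription stays repressed until induced with IPTG. The annotated features downstream of the promoter are a 6xHis tag, Schistosoma japonicum glutathione S-transferase, and then the PCMT1 segment, which was inserted between SfiI and NotI sites. This arrangement is consistent with a His-GST–PCMT1 fusion that could be purified on either nickel or glutathione resin, although the record does not confirm the reading frame across the junctions or mention any protease cleavage site. A bacteriophage fd terminator follows the insert.

Beyond the terminator lie fragments of M13 gene III, along with remnants of the tetracycline resistance gene and its promoter. These, together with the f1 origin, look like leftovers from a phagemid display ancestor rather than functional parts of the expression cassette, though the record does not state the backbone's history. The associated work is a large-scale survey of ligands for peptide recognition modules, in which purified domains like this one would plausibly serve as binding targets.
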