Features (pLannotate 1.2.2; 21 found; start..end, strand, type, name):
      1..29      +  promoter       tac promoter: strong E. coli promoter; hybrid between the trp and lac UV5 promoters
     37..53      +  protein_bind   lac operator: The lac repressor binds to the lac operator to inhibit transcription in E. coli. This inhibition can be relieved by adding lactose or isopropyl-β-D-thiogalactopyranoside (IPTG). lac repressor encoded by lacI
    138..155     +  CDS            6xHis: 6xHis affinity tag
    171..824     +  CDS            GST26_SCHJA: Experimental evidence at protein level: Swiss-Prot protein existence level 1. GST isoenzymes appear to play a central role in the parasite detoxification system. Other functions are also suspected including a role in increasing the solubility of haematin in the parasite gut. From Schistosoma japonicum (Blood fluke).
    906..1586    +  CDS            PCMT1: PIMT_HUMAN - Experimental evidence at protein level: Swiss-Prot protein existence level 1. Catalyzes the methyl esterification of L-isoaspartyl and D- aspartyl residues in peptides and proteins that result from spontaneous decomposition of normal L-aspartyl and L-asparaginyl residues. It plays a role in the repair and/or degradation of damaged proteins. Acts on EIF4EBP2, microtubule-associated protein 2, calreticulin, clathrin light chains a and b, Ubiquitin carboxyl-terminal hydrolase isozyme L1, phosphatidylethanolamine-binding protein 1, stathmin, beta-synuclein and alpha-synuclein. From Ho
   1602..1649    +  terminator     fd terminator (sequence withheld): central terminator from bacteriophage fd (Otsuka and Kunisawa, 1982)
   1654..1866    +  CDS            M13 gene III (fragment) (sequence partly withheld): pIII; III; minor coat protein
   1881..2351    +  CDS            M13 gene III (fragment) (sequence partly withheld): pIII; III; minor coat protein
   2373..2443    +  CDS            TcR (fragment): tetracycline efflux protein; tet; confers resistance to tetracycline
   2685..3065    -  CDS            YPB1_ECOLX: Protein predicted: Swiss-Prot protein existence level 4. From Escherichia coli.
   3082..3233    +  CDS            rop (fragment): Rop protein, which maintains plasmids at low copy number; rop
   3269..3697    -  rep_origin     f1 ori (sequence partly withheld): f1 bacteriophage origin of replication; arrow indicates direction of (+) strand synthesis
   3706..3745    +  CDS            rop (fragment): Rop protein, which maintains plasmids at low copy number; rop
   3847..3987    +  misc_feature   bom: basis of mobility region from pBR322
   4173..4760    -  rep_origin     ori: high-copy-number ColE1/pMB1/pBR322/pUC origin of replication
   4931..5791    -  CDS            AmpR: β-lactamase; bla; confers resistance to ampicillin, carbenicillin, and related antibiotics
   5792..5896    -  promoter       AmpR promoter: bla
   6005..6082    +  promoter       lacIq promoter: lacI (mutant); In the lacIq allele, a single base change in the promoter boosts expression of the lacI gene about 10-fold.
   6083..7165    +  CDS            lacI: lac repressor; lacI; The lac repressor binds to the lac operator to inhibit transcription in E. coli. This inhibition can be relieved by adding lactose or isopropyl-β-D-thiogalactopyranoside (IPTG).
   7178..7199    +  protein_bind   CAP binding site: CAP binding activates transcription in the presence of cAMP. E. coli catabolite activator protein
   7218..7235    +  promoter       tet promoter (fragment): E. coli promoter for tetracycline efflux protein gene
>Addgene plasmid #109932 | pHH0103_PCMT1_PCMT | addgene full sequence | sequence record 215111 | Addgene NGS Result
TTGACAATTAATCATCGGCTCGTATAATGTGTGGAATTGTGAGCGGATAACAATTTCACACAGGAAACAG
CCAGTCCGTTTAGGTGTTTTCACGAGCACTTCACCAACAAGGACCATAGATTATGAAAATCGAAGAACAC
CATCACCATCACCATTCCAGCGGTAAGCTTATGTCCCCTATACTAGGTTATTGGAAAATTAAGGGCCTTG
TGCAACCCACTCGACTTCTTTTGGAATATCTTGAAGAAAAATATGAAGAGCATTTGTATGAGCGCGATGA
AGGTGATAAATGGCGAAACAAAAAGTTTGAATTGGGTTTGGAGTTTCCCAATCTTCCTTATTATATTGAT
GGTGATGTTAAATTAACACAGTCTATGGCCATCATACGTTATATAGCTGACAAGCACAACATGTTGGGTG
GTTGTCCAAAAGAGCGTGCAGAGATTTCAATGCTTGAAGGAGCGGTTTTGGATATTAGATACGGTGTTTC
GAGAATTGCATATAGTAAAGACTTTGAAACTCTCAAAGTTGATTTTCTTAGCAAGCTACCTGAAATGCTG
AAAATGTTCGAAGATCGTTTATGTCATAAAACATATTTAAATGGTGATCATGTAACCCATCCTGACTTCA
TGTTGTATGACGCTCTTGATGTTGTTTTATACATGGACCCAATGTGCCTGGATGCGTTCCCAAAATTAGT
TTGTTTTAAAAAACGTATTGAAGCTATCCCACAAATTGATAAGTACTTGAAATCCAGCAAGTATATAGCA
TGGCCTTTGCAGGGCTGGCAAGCCACGTTTGGTGGTGGCGACCATCCTCCAAAATCGGATCTGGAAGTTC
TGTTCCAGGGGCCCCTGTCCAGCGGTCTGGTTCCGCGTGGTTCCGGTACCGCGGCCCAGCCGGCCATGGC
ATGGAAAAGCGGTGGTGCAAGCCATAGCGAACTGATTCATAATCTGCGTAAAAACGGCATCATCAAAACC
GATAAAGTGTTTGAAGTTATGCTGGCAACCGATCGTAGCCATTATGCAAAATGTAATCCGTATATGGATA
GTCCGCAGAGCATTGGTTTTCAGGCAACCATTAGCGCACCGCATATGCACGCCTATGCACTGGAACTGCT
GTTTGATCAGCTGCATGAAGGTGCAAAAGCACTGGATGTTGGTAGCGGTAGTGGTATTCTGACCGCATGT
TTTGCACGTATGGTTGGTTGTACCGGTAAAGTGATTGGCATCGATCATATCAAAGAACTGGTTGATGATA
GCGTGAACAACGTGCGTAAAGATGATCCGACCCTGCTGAGTAGCGGTCGTGTTCAGCTGGTTGTTGGTGA
TGGTCGTATGGGTTATGCCGAAGAGGCACCGTATGATGCAATTCATGTTGGTGCAGCAGCACCGGTTGTT
CCGCAGGCACTGATTGATCAACTGAAACCGGGTGGTCGTCTGATTCTGCCGGTGGGTCCGGCAGGCGGTA
ATCAGATGCTGGAACAGTATGATAAACTGCAGGATGGCTCCATTAAAATGAAACCGCTGATGGGTGTTAT
TTATGTTCCGCTGACAGACAAAGAAAAACAGTGGTCACGTTGGAAAGCGGCCGCATA
[142 nt withheld, positions 1598-1739]
C
[98 nt withheld, positions 1741-1838]
AGTTTGTACTGGTGACGAAACTCAGTGTCTAGCTAGAGTGGC
[149 nt withheld, positions 1881-2029]
T
[41 nt withheld, positions 2031-2071]
T
[62 nt withheld, positions 2073-2134]
A
[35 nt withheld, positions 2136-2170]
CCTCCCTCAATCGGTTGAATGTCGCCCTTTTGTCTTTGGCGCTGGTAAACCATATGAA
[86 nt withheld, positions 2229-2314]
T
[54 nt withheld, positions 2316-2369]
CTAGCGCCGCCCTATACCTTGTCTGCCTCCCCGCGTTGCGTCGCGGTGCATGGAGCCGGGCCACCTCGAC
CTGAATGGAAGCCGGCGGCACCTCGCTAACGGATTCACCACTCCAAGAATTGGAGCCAATCAATTCTTGC
GGAGAACTGTGAATGCGCAAACCAACCCTTGGCAGAACATATCCATCGCGTCCGCCATCTCCAGCAGCCG
CACGCGGCGCATCTCGGGCAGCGTTGGGTCCTGGCCACGGGTGCGCATGATCGTGCTCCTGTCGTTGAGG
ACCCGGCTAGGCTGGCGGGGTTGCCTTACTGGTTAGCAGAATGAATCACCGATACGCGAGCGAACGTGAA
GCGACTGCTGCTGCAAAACGTCTGCGACCTGAGCAACAACATGAATGGTCTTCGGTTTCCGTGTTTCGTA
AAGTCTGGAAACGCGGAAGTCAGCGCCCTGCACCATTATGTTCCGGATCTGCATCGCAGGATGCTGCTGG
CTACCCTGTGGAACACCTACATCTGTATTAACGAAGCGCTGGCATTGACCCTGAGTGATTTTTCTCTGGT
CCCGCCGCATCCATACCGCCAGTTGTTTACCCTCACAACGTTCCAGTAACCGGGCATGTTCATCATCAGT
AACCCGTATCGTGAGCATCCTCTCTCGTTTCATCGGTATCATTACCCCCATGAACAGAAATCCCCCTTAC
ACGGAGGCATCAGTGACCAAACAGGAAAAAACCGCCCTTAACATGGCCCGCTTTATCAGAAGCCAGACAT
TAACGCTTCTGGAGAAACTCAACGAGCTGGACGCGGATGAACAGGCAGACATCTGTGAATCGCTTCACGA
CCACGCTGATGAGCTTTACCGCAGGATCCGCGAAATTGTAAGCGTTAATATTTTGTTAAAATTCGCGTTA
AATTTTTGTTAAATCAGCTCATTTTTTAACCAATAGGCCGAAATCGGCAAAATCCCTTATAAATCAAAAG
AATAGACCGAGATAGGGT
[37 nt withheld, positions 3368-3404]
AAAGAACGTGGACTCCAACGTCAAAGG
[49 nt withheld, positions 3432-3480]
T
[91 nt withheld, positions 3482-3572]
G
[124 nt withheld, positions 3574-3697]
CGCGGATCCTGCCTCGCGCGTTTCGGTGATGACGGTGAAAACCTCTGACACATGCAGCTCCCGGAGACGG
TCACAGCTTGTCTGTAAGCGGATGCCGGGAGCAGACAAGCCCGTCAGGGCGCGTCAGCGGGTGTTGGCGG
GTGTCGGGGCGCAGCCATGACCCAGTCACGTAGCGATAGCGGAGTGTATACTGGCTTAACTATGCGGCAT
CAGAGCAGATTGTACTGAGAGTGCACCATATGCGGTGTGAAATACCGCACAGATGCGTAAGGAGAAAATA
CCGCATCAGGCGCTCTTCCGCTTCCTCGCTCACTGACTCGCTGCGCTCGGTCGTTCGGCTGCGGCGAGCG
GTATCAGCTCACTCAAAGGCGGTAATACGGTTATCCACAGAATCAGGGGATAACGCAGGAAAGAACATGT
GAGCAAAAGGCCAGCAAAAGGCCAGGAACCGTAAAAAGGCCGCGTTGCTGGCGTTTTTCCATAGGCTCCG
CCCCCCTGACGAGCATCACAAAAATCGACGCTCAAGTCAGAGGTGGCGAAACCCGACAGGACTATAAAGA
TACCAGGGTTTCCCCCTGGAAGCTCCCTCGTGCGCTCTCCTGTTCCGACCCTGCCGCTTACCGGATACCT
GTCCGCCTTTCTCCCTTCGGGAAGCGTGGCGCTTTCTCATAGCTCACGCTGTAGGTATCTCAGTTCGGTG
TAGGTCGTTCGCTCCAAGCTGGGCTGTGTGCACGAACCCCCCGTTCAGCCCGACCGCTGCGCCTTATCCG
GTAACTATCGTCTTGAGTCCAACCCGGTAAGACACGACTTATCGCCACTGGCAGCAGCCACTGGTAACAG
GATTAGCAGAGCGAGGTATGTAGGCGGTGCTACAGAGTTCTTGAAGTGGTGGCCTAACTACGGCTACACT
AGAAGGACAGTATTTGGTATCTGCGCTCTGCTGAAGCCAGTTACCTTCGGAAAAAGAGTTGGTAGCTCTT
GATCCGGCAAACAAACCACCGCTGGTAGCGGTGGTTTTTTTGTTTGCAAGCAGCAGATTACGCGCAGAAA
AAAAGGATCTCAAGAAGATCCTTTGATCTTTTCTACGGGGTCTGACGCTCAGTGGAACGAAAACTCACGT
TAAGGGATTTTGGTCATGAGATTATCAAAAAGGATCTTCACCTAGATCCTTTTAAATTAAAAATGAAGTT
TTAAATCAATCTAAAGTATATATGAGTAAACTTGGTCTGACAGTTACCAATGCTTAATCAGTGAGGCACC
TATCTCAGCGATCTGTCTATTTCGTTCATCCATAGTTGCCTGACTCCCCGTCGTGTAGATAACTACGATA
CGGGAGGGCTTACCATCTGGCCCCAGTGCTGCAATGATACCGCGAGACCCACGCTCACCGGCTCCAGATT
TATCAGCAATAAACCAGCCAGCCGGAAGGGCCGAGCGCAGAAGTGGTCCTGCAACTTTATCCGCCTCCAT
CCAGTCTATTAATTGTTGCCGGGAAGCTAGAGTAAGTAGTTCGCCAGTTAATAGTTTGCGCAACGTTGTT
GCCATTGCTGCAGGCATCGTGGTGTCACGCTCGTCGTTTGGTATGGCTTCATTCAGCTCCGGTTCCCAAC
GATCAAGGCGAGTTACATGATCCCCCATGTTGTGCAAAAAAGCGGTTAGCTCCTTCGGTCCTCCGATCGT
TGTCAGAAGTAAGTTGGCCGCAGTGTTATCACTCATGGTTATGGCAGCACTGCATAATTCTCTTACTGTC
ATGCCATCCGTAAGATGCTTTTCTGTGACTGGTGAGTACTCAACCAAGTCATTCTGAGAATAGTGTATGC
GGCGACCGAGTTGCTCTTGCCCGGCGTCAACACGGGATAATACCGCGCCACATAGCAGAACTTTAAAAGT
GCTCATCATTGGAAAACGTTCTTCGGGGCGAAAACTCTCAAGGATCTTACCGCTGTTGAGATCCAGTTCG
ATGTAACCCACTCGTGCACCCAACTGATCTTCAGCATCTTTTACTTTCACCAGCGTTTCTGGGTGAGCAA
AAACAGGAAGGCAAAATGCCGCAAAAAAGGGAATAAGGGCGACACGGAAATGTTGAATACTCATACTCTT
CCTTTTTCAATATTATTGAAGCATTTATCAGGGTTATTGTCTCATGAGCGGATACATATTTGAATGTATT
TAGAAAAATAAACAAATAGGGGTTCCGCGCACATTTCCCCGAAAAGTGCCACCTGACGTCTAAGAAACCA
TTATTATCATGACATTAACCTATAAAAATAGGCGTATCACGAGGCCCTTTCGTCTTCAAGAATTCCCGAC
ACCATCGAATGGTGCAAAACCTTTCGCGGTATGGCATGATAGCGCCCGGAAGAGAGTCAATTCAGGGTGG
TGAATGTGAAACCAGTAACGTTATACGATGTCGCAGAGTATGCCGGTGTCTCTTATCAGACCGTTTCCCG
CGTGGTGAACCAGGCCAGCCACGTTTCTGCGAAAACGCGGGAAAAAGTGGAAGCGGCGATGGCGGAGCTG
AATTACATTCCCAACCGCGTGGCACAACAACTGGCGGGCAAACAGTCGTTGCTGATTGGCGTTGCCACCT
CCAGTCTGGCCCTGCACGCGCCGTCGCAAATTGTCGCGGCGATTAAATCTCGCGCCGATCAACTGGGTGC
CAGCGTGGTGGTGTCGATGGTAGAACGAAGCGGCGTCGAAGCCTGTAAAGCGGCGGTGCACAATCTTCTC
GCGCAACGCGTCAGTGGGCTGATCATTAACTATCCGCTGGATGACCAGGATGCCATTGCTGTGGAAGCTG
CCTGCACTAATGTTCCGGCGTTATTTCTTGATGTCTCTGACCAGACACCCATCAACAGTATTATTTTCTC
CCATGAAGACGGTACGCGACTGGGCGTGGAGCATCTGGTCGCATTGGGTCACCAGCAAATCGCGCTGTTA
GCGGGCCCATTAAGTTCTGTCTCGGCGCGTCTGCGTCTGGCTGGCTGGCATAAATATCTCACTCGCAATC
AAATTCAGCCGATAGCGGAACGGGAAGGCGACTGGAGTGCCATGTCCGGTTTTCAACAAACCATGCAAAT
GCTGAATGAGGGCATCGTTCCCACTGCGATGCTGGTTGCCAACGATCAGATGGCGCTGGGCGCAATGCGC
GCCATTACCGAGTCCGGGCTGCGCGTTGGTGCGGATATCTCGGTAGTGGGATACGACGATACCGAAGACA
GCTCATGTTATATCCCGCCGTTAACCACCATCAAACAGGATTTTCGCCTGCTGGGGCAAACCAGCGTGGA
CCGCTTGCTGCAACTCTCTCAGGGCCAGGCGGTGAAGGGCAATCAGCTGTTGCCCGTCTCACTGGTGAAA
AGAAAAACCACCCTGGCGCCCAATACGCAAACCGCCTCTCCCCGCGCGTTGGCCGATTCATTAATGCAGC
TGGCACGACAGGTTTCCCGACTGGAAAGCGGGCAGTGAGCGCAACGCAATTAATGTAAGTTAGCTCACTC
ATTAGGCACAATTCTCATGTTTGACAGCTTATCATCGACTGCACGGTGCACCAATGCTTCTGGCGTCAGG
CAGCCATCGGAAGCTGTGGTATGGCTGTGCAGGTCGTAAATCACTGCATAATTCGTGTCGCTCAAGGCGC
ACTCCCGTTCTGGATAATGTTTTTTGCGCCGACATCATAACGGTTCTGGCAAATATTCTGAAATGAGCTG
